>Addgene plasmid #176721 | pYCTK017 | addgene full sequence | sequence record 351573 | Addgene NGS Result
AAAACGCCAGCAACGCGGCCTTTTTACGGTTCCTGGCCTTTTGCTGGCCTTTTGCTCACATGTTCTTTCC
TGCGTTATCCCCTGATTCTGTGGATAACCGTAGTCGGTCTCATATGAAATTATCATCAGTTTTATCTACT
TTAGCTTTGACTGCTACTTCAGCATTTGCTGCTCCAGTTTCTAATGAAAGTGTTGATAATGCTTCTGTTC
CAGCTGAAGCTATTATTGGTTATTTGAATTTTGATGGTGCTAATGATATTGCTTTATTACCATTTTCAAA
TTCAACTACTTCTGGTGTTATGTTTATTAATACAACTATTGCAGAACAAGCTTATGAAGAAGCTGGTGTC
TCTTTGTCTAAAAGAGAAGCAGACGCCTGGCACTGGCTGAGATTGGACCCAGGCCAACCATTGTACAAAA
GGGATGCTGAAGCTGATGCAGAGGCATGGCATTGGCTAAGATTAGATCCTGGACAACCTTTGTATAAAAG
GGACGCAGAAGCCGATGCCGAAGCTTGGCATTGGTTGAGATTGGATCCAGGTCAGCCATTATACAAGAGA
GATGCGGAAGCAGATGCTGAAGCTTGGCATTGGTTAAGATTAGATCCTGGTCAACCTTTATATTAAGGAT
CCTGAGACCAGACCAATAAAAAACGCCCGGCGGCAACCGAGCGTTCTGAACAAATCCAGATGGAGTTCTG
AGGTCATTACTGGATCTATCAACAGGAGTCCAAGCGAGCTCGATATCAAATTACGCCCCGCCCTGCCACT
CATCGCAGTACTGTTGTAATTCATTAAGCATTCTGCCGACATGGAAGCCATCACAAACGGCATGATGAAC
CTGAATCGCCAGCGGCATCAGCACCTTGTCGCCTTGCGTATAATATTTGCCCATGGTGAAAACGGGGGCG
AAGAAGTTGTCCATATTGGCCACGTTTAAATCAAAACTGGTGAAACTCACCCAGGGATTGGCTGAAACGA
AAAACATATTCTCAATAAACCCTTTAGGGAAATAGGCCAGGTTTTCACCGTAACACGCCACATCTTGCGA
ATATATGTGTAGAAACTGCCGGAAATCGTCGTGGTATTCACTCCAGAGCGATGAAAACGTTTCAGTTTGC
TCATGGAAAACGGTGTAACAAGGGTGAACACTATCCCATATCACCAGCTCACCGTCTTTCATTGCCATAC
GAAATTCCGGATGAGCATTCATCAGGCGGGCAAGAATGTGAATAAAGGCCGGATAAAACTTGTGCTTATT
TTTCTTTACGGTCTTTAAAAAGGCCGTAATATCCAGCTGAACGGTCTGGTTATAGGTACATTGAGCAACT
GACTGAAATGCCTCAAAATGTTCTTTACGATGCCATTGGGATATATCAACGGTGGTATATCCAGTGATTT
TTTTCTCCATTTTAGCTTCCTTAGCTCCTGAAAATCTCGATAACTCAAAAAATACGCCCGGTAGTGATCT
TATTTCATTATGGTGAAAGTTGGAACCTCTTACGTGCCCGATCAATCATGACCAAAATCCCTTAACGTGA
GTTTTCGTTCCACTGAGCGTCAGACCCCGTAGAAAAGATCAAAGGATCTTCTTGAGATCCTTTTTTTCTG
CGCGTAATCTGCTGCTTGCAAACAAAAAAACCACCGCTACCAGCGGTGGTTTGTTTGCCGGATCAAGAGC
TACCAACTCTTTTTCCGAAGGTAACTGGCTTCAGCAGAGCGCAGATACCAAATACTGTTCTTCTAGTGTA
GCCGTAGTTAGGCCACCACTTCAAGAACTCTGTAGCACCGCCTACATACCTCGCTCTGCTAATCCTGTTA
CCAGTGGCTGCTGCCAGTGGCGATAAGTCGTGTCTTACCGGGTTGGACTCAAGACGATAGTTACCGGATA
AGGCGCAGCGGTCGGGCTGAACGGGGGGTTCGTGCACACAGCCCAGCTTGGAGCGAACGACCTACACCGA
ACTGAGATACCTACAGCGTGAGCTATGAGAAAGCGCCACGCTTCCCGAAGGGAGAAAGGCGGACAGGTAT
CCGGTAAGCGGCAGGGTCGGAACAGGAGAGCGCACGAGGGAGCTTCCAGGGGGAAACGCCTGGTATCTTT
ATAGTCCTGTCGGGTTTCGCCACCTCTGACTTGAGCGTCGATTTTTGTGATGCTCGTCAGGGGGGCGGAG
CCTATGGA
Features (pLannotate 1.2.2; 6 found; start..end, strand, type, name):
     50..102     +  rep_origin     RSF ori (fragment): Plasmids containing the RSF 1030 origin of replication can be propagated in E. coli cells that contain additional plasmids with compatible origins.
    114..416     +  CDS            MF(ALPHA)2 (fragment): MFAL2_YEAST - Also known as MF-ALPHA-2, MFAL2. Experimental evidence at protein level: Swiss-Prot protein existence level 1. The active factor is excreted into the culture medium by haploid cells of the alpha mating type and acts on cells of the opposite mating type (type A). It mediates the conjugation process between the two types by inhibiting the initiation of DNA synthesis in type a cells and synchronizing them with type alpha. From Saccharomyces cerevisiae (strain ATCC 204508 / S288c) (Baker's yeast).
    646..680     -  terminator     lambda t0 terminator: minimal transcription terminator from phage lambda (Scholtissek and Grosse, 1987)
    754..1410    -  CDS            cat: CAT_ECOLX - Experimental evidence at protein level: Swiss-Prot protein existence level 1. This enzyme is an effector of chloramphenicol resistance in bacteria. From Escherichia coli. This protein is used as a marker in many commonly used cloning vectors, such as pACYC184.
   1411..1508    -  promoter       cat promoter: promoter of the E. coli cat gene encoding chloramphenicol acetyltransferase
   1592..2       +  rep_origin     ori (across the origin): high-copy-number ColE1/pMB1/pBR322/pUC origin of replication
