[The description below was written by a language model from this plasmid's Addgene catalogue record and pLannotate feature annotations shown in this document.]
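Description:
pYCTK017 is a level 0 (L0) part plasmid from a Golden Gate toolkit for engineering cell-cell communication in Saccharomyces cerevisiae. It is built on the pYTK001 part-entry backbone and is a small (about 2.2 kb) bacterial storage vector rather than a yeast expression construct. The feature table shows no yeast origin, yeast selection marker, promoter or terminator flanking the insert. Propagation in E. coli relies on a ColE1/pMB1-type origin. The annotation software labels this origin high-copy, whereas the catalogue entry lists the plasmid as low copy. A short fragment annotated as RSF ori probably reflects sequence similarity rather than a second functional origin. Selection is by chloramphenicol resistance, provided by the cat gene under its own promoter and followed by a lambda t0 terminator.

The insert, mfalpha1Tp, is the alpha-factor mating pheromone precursor gene of Tetrapisispora phaffii, codon-optimized for expression in S. cerevisiae. It was introduced by BsmBI Golden Gate cloning, which destroyed the BsmBI sites. The annotation tool detects part of this coding region as a fragment resembling S. cerevisiae MF(ALPHA)2, which is consistent with homology among yeast pheromone precursors rather than with a different insert. In the toolkit this gene serves as a "sender" part. Once assembled by further Golden Gate steps with a promoter and terminator into a transcription unit, it would let yeast cells secrete a heterologous alpha-factor that cells expressing a matching receptor could sense. The record does not specify the part type or overhangs, nor the cognate receptor. The toolkit as a whole is intended for constructing multicellular yeast networks with variable signalling specificity and attenuation.
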