Addgene plasmid #176721: pYCTK017
Purpose: The plasmid is part of a GG toolkit for cell-cell communication in S. cerevisiae. This plasmid is an L0 part plasmid and contains the alpha-factor gene of Tetrapisispora phaffii (sender part).
Depositing lab: Victor Sourjik. Publication: Construction of multicellular yeast networks using the communication toolkit with variable specificity and attenuation. Krink N, Loechner AC, Anders A, Kahnt J, Rensing S, Hochberg G, Sourjik V. bioRxiv 2021 10.1101/2021.09.27.462023.
Backbone
  Vector backbone: pYTK001
  Vector type: Synthetic Biology
Growth in bacteria
  Bacterial resistance: Chloramphenicol, 25 μg/mL
  Growth temperature: 37°C
  Growth strain: DH5alpha
  Copy number: Low Copy
Gene/Insert
  Gene/Insert name: mfalpha1Tp
  Species: Tetrapisispora phaffii
  Mutation: Codon-optimized for expression in S. cerevisiae
  Cloning method: Restriction Enzyme; 5′ cloning site BsmBI (destroyed during cloning); 3′ cloning site BsmBI (destroyed during cloning)
  Sequencing primers: 5′ CCTGGCCTTTTGCTGGCC; 3′ CCAGTAATGACCTCAGAACTC
Terms and licenses: Academic/Nonprofit Terms; Industry Terms: Not Available to Industry
Depositor comments: The gene was codon-optimized for expression in S. cervisiae and cloned into the vector using Goden Gate. The plasmid is Golden Gate Cloning compatible. Please visit https://doi.org/10.1101/2021.09.27.462023 for bioRxiv preprint.
How to cite: pYCTK017 was a gift from Victor Sourjik (Addgene plasmid # 176721 ; http://n2t.net/addgene:176721 ; RRID:Addgene_176721)
