>Addgene plasmid #176721 | pYCTK017 | depositor partial sequence | sequence record 342491 | mfalpha1Tp
ATGAAATTATCATCAGTTTTATCTACTTTAGCTTTGACTGCTACTTCAGCATTTGCTGCTCCAGTTTCTA
ATGAAAGTGTTGATAATGCTTCTGTTCCAGCTGAAGCTATTATTGGTTATTTGAATTTTGATGGTGCTAA
TGATATTGCTTTATTACCATTTTCAAATTCAACTACTTCTGGTGTTATGTTTATTAATACAACTATTGCA
GAACAAGCTTATGAAGAAGCTGGTGTCTCTTTGTCTAAAAGAGAAGCAGACGCCTGGCACTGGCTGAGAT
TGGACCCAGGCCAACCATTGTACAAAAGGGATGCTGAAGCTGATGCAGAGGCATGGCATTGGCTAAGATT
AGATCCTGGACAACCTTTGTATAAAAGGGACGCAGAAGCCGATGCCGAAGCTTGGCATTGGTTGAGATTG
GATCCAGGTCAGCCATTATACAAGAGAGATGCGGAAGCAGATGCTGAAGCTTGGCATTGGTTAAGATTAG
ATCCTGGTCAACCTTTATATTAA
